Addgene plasmid #204308: pJAT27
Purpose: For generating targeting inversions. C-terminal split GFP, expressed in flight muscles.
Depositing lab: David Stern. Publication: The Janelia Atalanta plasmids provide a simple and efficient CRISPR/Cas9-mediated homology directed repair platform for Drosophila. Stern D, Kim E, Behrman E. bioRxiv 2023.06.17.545412 10.1101/2023.06.17.545412.
Backbone
  Vector backbone: Janelia Atalanta cloning plasmid
  Vector type: CRISPR
  Selectable markers: ccdB, SacB
Growth in bacteria
  Bacterial resistance: Spectinomycin, 50 μg/mL
  Growth temperature: 37°C
  Growth strain: ccdB Survival
  Growth instructions: Spectinomycin is in the backbone. Chlor and Amp are in the Gateway cloning arms. The plasmids can be maintained on any single of these antibiotics. Depositor typically grows them in Amp or Spec.
  Copy number: High Copy
Gene/Insert
  Gene/Insert name: MHC-GFPc (alt name: pJAT27{dU6-3-attR3-Amp-ccdB-attR4-MHC-GFPc-attR5-Chlor-SacB-attR6})
  Species: Synthetic
  Promoter: MHC
  Cloning method: Unknown
Terms and licenses: Academic/Nonprofit Terms; Industry Terms: Not Available to Industry
Depositor comments: Please visit https://www.biorxiv.org/content/10.1101/2023.06.17.545412v1 for bioRxiv preprint.
How to cite: pJAT27 was a gift from David Stern (Addgene plasmid # 204308 ; http://n2t.net/addgene:204308 ; RRID:Addgene_204308)
