[The description below was written by a language model from this plasmid's Addgene catalogue record and pLannotate feature annotations shown in this document.]
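Description:
pJAT27 is a member of the Janelia Atalanta series of cloning plasmids, a Gateway-based platform for building CRISPR/Cas9 homology-directed repair donors for Drosophila. It is a high-copy bacterial plasmid of about 10.1 kb with a ColE1/pUC-type origin and a spectinomycin/streptomycin resistance gene (aadA) in the backbone. SP6 and T7 promoters flank the functional region.

That region is laid out as dU6-3–attR3–Amp–ccdB–attR4–MHC-GFPc–attR5–Chlor–SacB–attR6. The two attR-flanked Gateway cassettes each pair a positive marker with a counterselectable one. The first carries AmpR with the gyrase toxin ccdB, and the second carries chloramphenicol acetyltransferase with sacB, which confers sucrose sensitivity. In the Atalanta scheme these cassettes act as the cloning arms, so LR recombination presumably replaces them with user-supplied sequences such as homology arms, and loss of ccdB and sacB selects for correct products. Because ccdB is present, the empty plasmid must be kept in a ccdB-tolerant strain. The Drosophila U6-3 RNA polymerase III promoter sits directly upstream of attR3, in a position to drive a guide RNA introduced there, although the record does not state this explicitly.

Between the cassettes lies the marker payload, a C-terminal split-GFP fragment under the MHC promoter, which gives expression in flight muscles, followed by an SV40 polyadenylation signal. The automated annotation does not label a GFP fragment. It instead calls an hsp70 promoter fragment and a large malE (maltose-binding protein) fragment in this interval, which may mean GFPc is fused to a carrier protein, but the record does not confirm this. The stated purpose is generating targeted inversions. Fluorescence presumably appears only when this half is joined with or complemented by a matching N-terminal GFP construct.
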