Features (pLannotate 1.2.2; 30 found; start..end, strand, type, name):
     86..142     +  CDS            GmR (fragment): gentamycin acetyltransferase; aacC1; confers resistance to gentamycin
    153..940     +  CDS            SmR (fragment): aminoglycoside adenylyltransferase (Murphy, 1985); aadA; confers resistance to spectinomycin and streptomycin
   1186..1774    +  rep_origin     ori: high-copy-number ColE1/pMB1/pBR322/pUC origin of replication
   1977..1995    +  promoter       SP6 promoter: promoter for bacteriophage SP6 RNA polymerase
   2072..2492    +  promoter       dU6-3 promoter: RNA polymerase III promoter for Drosophila U6-3 snRNA (Port et al., 2014)
   2499..2622    +  protein_bind   attR3: mutant version of attR; recombination site for the Gateway® LR reaction LR Clonase™
   2645..2675    +  promoter       lac UV5 promoter: E. coli lac promoter with an "up" mutation
   2699..2716    +  promoter       cat promoter (fragment): promoter of the E. coli cat gene encoding chloramphenicol acetyltransferase
   2718..2822    +  promoter       AmpR promoter: bla
   2823..3683    +  CDS            AmpR: β-lactamase; bla; confers resistance to ampicillin, carbenicillin, and related antibiotics
   3684..3766    +  intron         PDK intron (fragment): pdk; modified pyruvate orthophosphate dikinase intron from Flaveria trinervia 3.0
   3857..4015    +  CDS            ccdA (fragment): CCDA_ECO57 - Also known as H, letA. Experimental evidence at protein level: Swiss-Prot protein existence level 1. Antitoxin component of a type II toxin-antitoxin (TA) system which inhibits the post-segregational killing (PSK) of plasmid-free cells, also referred to as a plasmid addiction system. Binds to and blocks the activity of CcdB; will also remove bound CcdB protein from the CcdB-GyrA complex by forming a CcdA-CcdB complex, a process termed rejuvenation. Functions as a transcriptional corepressor for the ccdAB operon, repression also requires CcdB (By similarity). From Escherichia coli
   4020..4322    +  CDS            ccdB: CCDB_ECOLI - Also known as G, letB, letD. Experimental evidence at protein level: Swiss-Prot protein existence level 1. Toxic component of a type II toxin-antitoxin (TA) system, functioning in plasmid maintainence. Responsible for the post- segregational killing (PSK) of plasmid-free cells, also referred to as a plasmid addiction system. Half-life of over 2 hours. Cell killing by CcdB is accompanied by filamentation, defects in chromosome and plasmid segregation, defects in cell division, formation of anucleate cells, decreased DNA synthesis and plasmid loss. Interferes with the activity of DN
   4363..4472    -  protein_bind   attR2 (fragment): mutant version of attR; recombination site for the Gateway® LR reaction LR Clonase™
   4466..4486    -  protein_bind   attB4: mutant version of attB; core recombination site for the Gateway® BP reaction BP Clonase™
   4659..4676    +  promoter       RPR1 promoter (fragment): RPR1; promoter for the S. cerevisiae RNase P RNA gene
   5199..5321    +  promoter       hsp70 promoter (fragment): Drosophila melanogaster hsp70Bb promoter
   5335..5368    +  misc_feature   MCS (fragment): multiple cloning site
   5378..6487    +  CDS            malE (fragment): MALE_ECO57 - Experimental evidence at protein level: Swiss-Prot protein existence level 1. Part of the ABC transporter complex MalEFGK involved in maltose/maltodextrin import. Binds maltose and higher maltodextrins. From Escherichia coli O157:H7.
   6546..6629    +  CDS            large T antigen (fragment): large T antigen from SV40 (simian virus 40)
   6652..6773    +  polyA_signal   SV40 poly(A) signal: SV40 polyadenylation signal
   6805..6928    +  protein_bind   attR5: mutant version of attR; recombination site for the Gateway® LR reaction LR Clonase™
   6951..6981    +  promoter       lac UV5 promoter: E. coli lac promoter with an "up" mutation
   7005..7034    +  promoter       cat promoter (fragment): promoter of the E. coli cat gene encoding chloramphenicol acetyltransferase
   7035..7691    +  CDS            cat: CAT_ECOLX - Experimental evidence at protein level: Swiss-Prot protein existence level 1. This enzyme is an effector of chloramphenicol resistance in bacteria. From Escherichia coli. This protein is used as a marker in many commonly used cloning vectors, such as pACYC184.
   7703..8148    +  promoter       sacB promoter: sacR; sacB promoter and control region
   8149..9570    +  CDS            SacB: secreted levansucrase that renders bacterial growth sensitive to sucrose; Bacillus subtilis sacB; negative selection marker
   9609..9732    -  protein_bind   attR6: mutant version of attR; recombination site for the Gateway® LR reaction LR Clonase™
   9825..9843    -  promoter       T7 promoter: promoter for bacteriophage T7 RNA polymerase
  10034..10057   +  promoter       Pc promoter (fragment): intI1 (promoter lies within the coding sequence); class 1 integron promoter
>Addgene plasmid #204308 | pJAT27 | addgene full sequence | sequence record 411129 | Addgene NGS Result
GGCTTGTTATGACTGTTTTTTTGGGGTACAGTCTATGCCTCGGGCATCCAAGCAGCAAGCGCGTTACGCC
GTGGGTCGATGTTTGATGTTATGGAGCAGCAACGATGTTACGCAGCAGGGCAGTCGCCCTAAAACAAAGT
TAAACATCATGGGGGAAGCGGTGATCGCCGAAGTATCGACTCAACTATCAGAGGTAGTTGGCGTCATCGA
GCGCCATCTCGAACCGACGTTGCTGGCCGTACATTTGTACGGCTCCGCAGTGGATGGCGGCCTGAAGCCA
CACAGTGATATTGATTTGCTGGTTACGGTGACCGTAAGGCTTGATGAAACAACGCGGCGAGCTTTGATCA
ACGACCTTTTGGAAACTTCGGCTTCCCCTGGAGAGAGCGAGATTCTCCGCGCTGTAGAAGTCACCATTGT
TGTGCACGACGACATCATTCCGTGGCGTTATCCAGCTAAGCGCGAACTGCAATTTGGAGAATGGCAGCGC
AATGACATTCTTGCAGGTATCTTCGAGCCAGCCACGATCGACATTGATCTGGCTATCTTGCTGACAAAAG
CAAGAGAACATAGCGTTGCCTTGGTAGGTCCAGCGGCGGAGGAACTCTTTGATCCGGTTCCTGAACAGGA
TCTATTTGAGGCGCTAAATGAAACCTTAACGCTATGGAACTCGCCGCCCGACTGGGCTGGCGATGAGCGA
AATGTAGTGCTTACGTTGTCCCGCATTTGGTACAGCGCAGTAACCGGCAAAATCGCGCCGAAGGATGTCG
CTGCCGACTGGGCAATGGAGCGCCTGCCGGCCCAGTATCAGCCCGTCATACTTGAAGCTAGACAGGCTTA
TCTTGGACAAGAAGAAGATCGCTTGGCCTCGCGCGCAGATCAGTTGGAAGAATTTGTCCACTACGTGAAA
GGCGAGATCACCAAGGTAGTCGGCAAATAATGTCTAGCTAGAAATTCGTTCAAGCCGACGCCGCTTCGCG
GCGCGGCTTAACTCAAGCGTTAGATGCACTAAGCACATAATTGCTCACAGCCAAACTATCAGGTCAAGTC
TGCTTTTATTATTTTTAAGCGTGCATAATAAGCCCTACACAAATTGGGAGATATATCATGCATGACCAAA
ATCCCTTAACGTGAGTTTTCGTTCCACTGAGCGTCAGACCCCGTAGAAAAGATCAAAGGATCTTCTTGAG
ATCCTTTTTTTCTGCGCGTAATCTGCTGCTTGCAAACAAAAAAACCACCGCTACCAGCGGTGGTTTGTTT
GCCGGATCAAGAGCTACCAACTCTTTTTCCGAAGGTAACTGGCTTCAGCAGAGCGCAGATACCAAATACT
GTCCTTCTAGTGTAGCCGTAGTTAGGCCACCACTTCAAGAACTCTGTAGCACCGCCTACATACCTCGCTC
TGCTAATCCTGTTACCAGTGGCTGCTGCCAGTGGCGATAAGTCGTGTCTTACCGGGTTGGACTCAAGACG
ATAGTTACCGGATAAGGCGCAGCGGTCGGGCTGAACGGGGGGTTCGTGCACACAGCCCAGCTTGGAGCGA
ACGACCTACACCGAACTGAGATACCTACAGCGTGAGCTATGAGAAAGCGCCACGCTTCCCGAAGGGAGAA
AGGCGGACAGGTATCCGGTAAGCGGCAGGGTCGGAACAGGAGAGCGCACGAGGGAGCTTCCAGGGGGAAA
CGCCTGGTATCTTTATAGTCCTGTCGGGTTTCGCCACCTCTGACTTGAGCGTCGATTTTTGTGATGCTCG
TCAGGGGGGCGGAGCCTATGGAAAAACGCCAGCAACGCGGCCTTTTTACGGTTCCTGGCCTTTTGCTGGC
CTTTTGCTCACATGTTCTTTCCTGCGTTATCCCCTGATTCTGTGGATAACCGTATTACCGCCTTTGAGTG
AGCTGATACCGCTCGCCGCAGCCGAACGACCGAGCGCAGCGAGTCAGTGAGCGAGGAAATCGTCACCTGC
AGGAAGGTTTAAACGCATTTAGGTGACACTATAGAAGTGTGTATCGCTCGAGGGATCCGAATTCGAAGTC
TTGGTACGGAGGGGATCCGATCGACAAGCCGAACATATGGGTTTTTTGCTCACCTGTGATTGCTCCTACT
CAAATACAAAAACATCAAATTTTCTGTCAATAAAGCATATTTATTTATATTTATTTTACAGGAAAGAATT
CCTTTTAAAGTGTATTTTAACCTATAATGAAAAACGATTAAAAAAAATACATAAAATAATTCGAAAATTT
TTGAATAGCCCAGGTTGATAAAAATTCATTTCATACGTTTTATAACTTATGCCCCTAAGTATTTTTTGAC
CATAGTGTTTCAATTCTACATTAATTTTACAGAGTAGAATGAAACGCCACCTACTCAGCCAAGAGGCGAA
AAGGTTAGCTCGCCAAGCAGAGAGGGCGCCAGTGCTCACTACTTTTTATAATTCTCAACTTCTTTTTCCA
GACTCAGTTCGTATATATAGACCTATTTTCAATTTAACGTCGGGGCCTCAACTTTGTATAATAAAGTTGA
ACGAGAAACGTAAAATGATATAAATATCAATATATTAAATTAGATTTTGCATAAAAAACAGACTACATAA
TACTGTAAAACACAACATATCCAGTCACTATGGGCCGCATTAGGCACCCCAGGCTTTACACTTTATGCTT
CCGGCTCGTATAATGTGTGGATTTTGAGTTAGGATCCGTCGAGATTTTCAGGAGCTACGCGGAACCCCTA
TTTGTTTATTTTTCTAAATACATTCAAATATGTATCCGCTCATGAGACAATAACCCTGATAAATGCTTCA
ATAATATTGAAAAAGGAAGAGTATGAGTATTCAACATTTCCGTGTCGCCCTTATTCCCTTTTTTGCGGCA
TTTTGCCTTCCTGTTTTTGCTCACCCAGAAACGCTGGTGAAAGTAAAAGATGCTGAAGATCAGTTGGGTG
CACGAGTGGGTTACATCGAACTGGATCTCAACAGCGGTAAGATCCTTGAGAGTTTTCGCCCCGAAGAACG
TTTTCCAATGATGAGCACTTTTAAAGTTCTGCTATGTGGCGCGGTATTATCCCGTATTGACGCCGGGCAA
GAGCAACTCGGTCGCCGCATACACTATTCTCAGAATGACTTGGTTGAGTACTCACCAGTCACAGAAAAGC
ATCTTACGGATGGCATGACAGTAAGAGAATTATGCAGTGCTGCCATAACCATGAGTGATAACACTGCGGC
CAACTTACTTCTGACAACGATCGGAGGACCGAAGGAGCTAACCGCTTTTTTGCACAACATGGGGGATCAT
GTAACTCGCCTTGATCGTTGGGAACCGGAGCTGAATGAAGCCATACCAAACGACGAGCGTGACACCACGA
TGCCTGTAGCAATGGCAACAACGTTGCGCAAACTATTAACTGGCGAACTACTTACTCTAGCTTCCCGGCA
ACAATTAATAGACTGGATGGAGGCGGATAAAGTTGCAGGACCACTTCTGCGCTCGGCCCTTCCGGCTGGC
TGGTTTATTGCTGATAAATCTGGAGCCGGTGAGCGTGGGTCCCGCGGTATCATTGCAGCACTGGGGCCAG
ATGGTAAGCCCTCCCGTATCGTAGTTATCTACACGACGGGGAGTCAGGCAACTATGGATGAACGAAATAG
ACAGATCGCTGAGATAGGTGCCTCACTGATTAAGCATTGGTAATGGATCCGGCTTACTAAAAGCCAGATA
ACAGTATGCGTATTTGCGCGCTGATTTTTGCGGTATAAGAATATATACTGATATGTATACCCGAAGTATG
TCAAAAAGAGGTATGCTATGAAGCAGCGTATTACAGTGACAGTTGACAGCGACAGCTATCAGTTGCTCAA
GGCATATATGATGTCAATATCTCCGGTCTGGTAAGCACAACCATGCAGAATGAAGCCCGTCGTCTGCGTG
CCGAACGCTGGAAAGCGGAAAATCAGGAAGGGATGGCTGAGGTCGCCCGGTTTATTGAAATGAACGGCTC
TTTTGCTGACGAGAACAGGGGCTGGTGAAATGCAGTTTAAGGTTTACACCTATAAAAGAGAGAGCCGTTA
TCGTCTGTTTGTGGATGTACAGAGTGATATTATCGATACACCGGGCCGTCGCATGGTTATTCCACTTGCG
TCTGCGCGCTTGCTCTCAGATAAAGTCTCCCGTGAACTTTACCCGGTGGTGCATATCGGGGATGAAAGCT
GGCGCATGATGACCACCGATATGGCCAGTGTGCCGGTTTCCGTTATCGGGGAAGAAGTGGCTGATCTCAG
CCACCGCGAAAATGACATCAAAAACGCCATTAACCTGATGTTCTGGGGAATATAATGTCAGGCTCCCTTA
TACACAGCCAGTCTGCACGTCGCATAGTGACTGGATATGTTGTGTTTTACAGTATTATGTAGTCTGTTTT
TTATGCAAAATCTAATTTAATATATTGATATTTATATCATTTTACGTTTCTCGTTCAACTTTTCTATACA
AAGTTGTCCAGCTGGAGCGAGACCGGAGATACTCGAATTCGTTGTCGGCTCATATACATGGGCGAAATAA
TTTCGAATATGTTTTAAAAATAACCAAAGACATTAGAAAGAGATCGCCAATACTTATACATTATGTCTAT
GTGTGCCATGTGGTAGCATGAGCCAAAAAGCTTCTCGAAATTACGAATTACATATAGACGAATATGTATG
TGACTTTAGTTTCGAAATAATTTCGAGAATTTTAAAAATAACGCATTCGTTAAAAGTTCGCGTCAATTCG
AATCGAATTTTCGATTGTCGATTTAGTGTGGATTGTCGAAAATCGTTCCGCCTTCGAAGTTTACTGAAAG
GAATCATTGCGATCTCGTGAATTGCTTGTATGAGAACACGCCACCATATCGAGATACCTGTTCAAAATAT
CGAAATCGCGTTCCAAACGGTAGTAGTTACCAGTTGAGTGAGTTGTGGTGACAGTTTAACCTCTCTACAT
TTGTAATAATAAGCATTGTTTTGGCGTATCAATAGTCTGTAGATTTTTTCACAAAGAAACCTGGAGAAAT
GTACACAAATATCTAAATGAAAATTGGCGTTACGTAACAAATACCAACGCCCCGAAAATCCGTATATATG
CAAAGCATTCTGATATATATATATATAAGTGGTATACATATACATATTCGTATCGGATCCATGATCTATA
TTTAGGAACCCTCGACCGCCGGAGTATAAATAGAGGCGCTTCGTCTACGGAGCGACAATTCAATTCAAAC
AAGCAAAGTGAACACGTCGCTAAGCGAAAGCTAAGCAAATAAACAAGCGCAGCTGAACAAGCTAAACAAT
CGGGGTACCGCTAGAGTCGACGGTACCGCGGGCCCGGGATCCACCGGTCGCCACATGAAGATCGAGGAGG
GCAAGTTGGTCATCTGGATTAATGGAGATAAGGGCTATAATGGACTGGCAGAGGTTGGAAAAAAATTTGA
GAAGGATACAGGCATTAAGGTCACAGTTGAGCATCCAGATAAGTTGGAGGAGAAGTTCCCGCAGGTGGCT
GCGACGGGTGACGGACCCGACATCATATTCTGGGCTCATGACCGTTTCGGAGGATACGCCCAGTCCGGCT
TGTTGGCGGAAATTACCCCTGATAAAGCTTTTCAGGACAAACTCTACCCCTTCACCTGGGATGCTGTCCG
ATACAACGGCAAGCTCATTGCATACCCCATTGCAGTTGAAGCACTGAGTCTGATTTACAATAAAGACCTG
TTGCCGAATCCTCCGAAGACCTGGGAGGAGATTCCCGCTCTGGACAAGGAGCTGAAGGCTAAGGGCAAGT
CCGCCCTGATGTTCAACCTGCAAGAGCCGTACTTTACTTGGCCCCTGATCGCAGCCGACGGCGGATACGC
CTTCAAATACGAGAACGGAAAGTACGATATAAAGGATGTCGGAGTCGACAACGCCGGCGCTAAAGCAGGC
CTGACTTTCCTGGTGGACCTCATAAAGAACAAGCATATGAATGCCGACACCGATTACAGTATAGCGGAAG
CCGCGTTCAACAAGGGCGAGACTGCCATGACAATAAACGGACCCTGGGCATGGTCCAACATTGACACGAG
CAAGGTGAACTACGGTGTAACGGTGTTGCCTACGTTCAAGGGACAGCCGAGTAAACCATTCGTTGGCGTT
TTGTCGGCTGGAATTAATGCTGCTAGTCCCAATAAGGAGTTGGCTAAGGAGTTCTTGGAGAACTACTTGC
TGACAGACGAGGGCTTGGAGGCAGTAAACAAGGATAAGCCCCTGGGTGCGGTTGCCCTCAAGTCCTATGA
AGAAGAGCTCGTAAAAGACCCGCGTATTGCTGCGACCATGGAGAATGCCCAGAAGGGTGAGATTATGCCC
AATATACCCCAGATGTCCGCGTTTTGGTATGCAGTTCGCACCGCGGTTATAAACGCAGCCTCGGGACGGC
AGACCGTGGATGAGGACTTGAAAGACGCCCAGACACGCATAACCAAACAGTTTCGCGACCATATGGTTCT
GCATGAATATGTCAACGCAGCAGGCATTACTTAAAGATCATAATCAGCCATACCACATTTGTAGAGGTTT
TACTTGCTTTAAAAAACCTCCCACACCTCCCCCTGAACCTGAAACATAAAATGAATGCAATTGTTGTTGT
TAACTTGTTTATTGCAGCTTATAATGGTTACAAATAAAGCAATAGCATCACAAATTTCACAAATAAAGCA
TTTTTTTCACTGCATTCTAGTTGTGGTTTGTCCAAACTCATCAATGTATCTTAAAGCTTATCGATACGCC
CATGGTCTCACCATCAACTTTGTATACAAAAGTTGAACGAGAAACGTAAAATGATATAAATATCAATATA
TTAAATTAGATTTTGCATAAAAAACAGACTACATAATACTGTAAAACACAACATATCCAGTCACTATGGG
CCGCATTAGGCACCCCAGGCTTTACACTTTATGCTTCCGGCTCGTATAATGTGTGGATTTTGAGTTAGGA
TCCGTCGAGATTTTCAGGAGCTAAGGAAGCTAAAATGGAGAAAAAAATCACTGGATATACCACCGTTGAT
ATATCCCAATGGCATCGTAAAGAACATTTTGAGGCATTTCAGTCAGTTGCTCAATGTACCTATAACCAGA
CCGTTCAGCTGGATATTACGGCCTTTTTAAAGACCGTAAAGAAAAATAAGCACAAGTTTTATCCGGCCTT
TATTCACATTCTTGCCCGCCTGATGAATGCTCATCCGGAATTCCGTATGGCAATGAAAGACGGTGAGCTG
GTGATATGGGATAGTGTTCACCCTTGTTACACCGTTTTCCATGAGCAAACTGAAACGTTTTCATCGCTCT
GGAGTGAATACCACGACGATTTCCGGCAGTTTCTACACATATATTCGCAAGATGTGGCGTGTTACGGTGA
AAACCTGGCCTATTTCCCTAAAGGGTTTATTGAGAATATGTTTTTCGTGTCAGCCAATCCCTGGGTGAGT
TTCACCAGTTTTGATTTAAACGTGGCCAATATGGACAACTTCTTCGCCCCCGTTTTCACCATGGGCAAAT
ATTATACGCAAGGCGACAAGGTGCTGATGCCGCTGGCGATTCAGGTTCATCATGCCGTTTGTGATGGCTT
CCATGTCGGCAGAATGCTTAATGAATTACAACAGTACTGCGATGAGTGGCAGGGCGGGGCGTAAACGCGT
GGCACATATACCTGCCGTTCACTATTATTTAGTGAAATGAGATATTATGATATTTTCTGAATTGTGATTA
AAAAGGCAACTTTATGCCCATGCAACAGAAACTATAAAAAATACAGAGAATGAAAAGAAACAGATAGATT
TTTTAGTTCTTTAGGCCCGTAGTCTGCAAATCCTTTTATGATTTTCTATCAAACAAAAGAGGAAAATAGA
CCAGTTGCAATCCAAACGAGAGTCTAATAGAATGAGGTCGAAAAGTAAATCGCGCGGGTTTGTTACTGAT
AAAGCAGGCAAGACCTAAAATGTGTAAAGGGCAAAGTGTATACTTTGGCGTCACCCCTTACATATTTTAG
GTCTTTTTTTATTGTGCGTAACTAACTTGCCATCTTCAAACAGGAGGGCTGGAAGAAGCAGACCGCTAAC
ACAGTACATAAAAAAGGAGACATGAACGATGAACATCAAAAAGTTTGCAAAACAAGCAACAGTATTAACC
TTTACTACCGCACTGCTGGCAGGAGGCGCAACTCAAGCGTTTGCGAAAGAAACGAACCAAAAGCCATATA
AGGAAACATACGGCATTTCCCATATTACACGCCATGATATGCTGCAAATCCCTGAACAGCAAAAAAATGA
AAAATATCAAGTTCCTGAATTCGATTCGTCCACAATTAAAAATATCTCTTCTGCAAAAGGCCTGGACGTT
TGGGACAGCTGGCCATTACAAAACGCTGACGGCACTGTCGCAAACTATCACGGCTACCACATCGTCTTTG
CATTAGCCGGAGATCCTAAAAATGCGGATGACACATCGATTTACATGTTCTATCAAAAAGTCGGCGAAAC
TTCTATTGACAGCTGGAAAAACGCTGGCCGCGTCTTTAAAGACAGCGACAAATTCGATGCAAATGATTCT
ATCCTAAAAGACCAAACACAAGAATGGTCAGGTTCAGCCACATTTACATCTGACGGAAAAATCCGTTTAT
TCTACACTGATTTCTCCGGTAAACATTACGGCAAACAAACACTGACAACTGCACAAGTTAACGTATCAGC
ATCAGACAGCTCTTTGAACATCAACGGTGTAGAGGATTATAAATCAATCTTTGACGGTGACGGAAAAACG
TATCAAAATGTACAGCAGTTCATCGATGAAGGCAACTACAGCTCAGGCGACAACCATACGCTGAGAGATC
CTCACTACGTAGAAGATAAAGGCCACAAATACTTAGTATTTGAAGCAAACACTGGAACTGAAGATGGCTA
CCAAGGCGAAGAATCTTTATTTAACAAAGCATACTATGGCAAAAGCACATCATTCTTCCGTCAAGAAAGT
CAAAAACTTCTGCAAAGCGATAAAAAACGCACGGCTGAGTTAGCAAACGGCGCTCTCGGTATGATTGAGC
TAAACGATGATTACACACTGAAAAAAGTGATGAAACCGCTGATTGCATCTAACACAGTAACAGATGAAAT
TGAACGCGCGAACGTCTTTAAAATGAACGGCAAATGGTACCTGTTCACTGACTCCCGCGGATCAAAAATG
ACGATTGACGGCATTACGTCTAACGATATTTACATGCTTGGTTATGTTTCTAATTCTTTAACTGGCCCAT
ACAAGCCGCTGAACAAAACTGGCCTTGTGTTAAAAATGGATCTTGATCCTAACGATGTAACCTTTACTTA
CTCACACTTCGCTGTACCTCAAGCGAAAGGAAACAATGTCGTGATTACAAGCTATATGACAAACAGAGGA
TTCTACGCAGACAAACAATCAACGTTTGCGCCAAGCTTCCTGCTGAACATCAAAGGCAAGAAAACATCTG
TTGTCAAAGACAGCATCCTTGAACAAGGACAATTAACAGTTAACAAATAAATGTCAGGCTCCCTTATACA
CAGCCAGTCTGCACGTCGCATAGTGACTGGATATGTTGTGTTTTACAGTATTATGTAGTCTGTTTTTTAT
GCAAAATCTAATTTAATATATTGATATTTATATCATTTTACGTTTCTCGTTCAACTTTTTAATACAAAGT
TGCCTCCGGAACATAATGGTGCATCTAGATGCCCATTCCTGTAGACTTCTTAATTAAGACGTCAGAATTC
TCGAGGCGGCCGCATGTGAGTCTCCCTATAGTGAGTCGTATTAATTTCGCGGGCGCGTCAGCGGGAGAGC
CGTTGTAAGGCGGCAGACTTTGCTCATGTTACCGATGCTATTCGGAAGAACGGCAACTAAGCTGCCGGGT
TTGAAACACGGATGATCTCGCGGAGGGTAGCATGTTGATTGTAACGATGACAGAGCGTTGCTGCCTGTGA
TCAATTCGGGCACGAACCCAGTGGACATAAGCCTGTTCGGTTCGTAAGCTGTAATGCAAGTAGCGTATGC
GCTCACGCAACTGGTCCAGAACCTTGACCGAACGCAGCGGTGGTAACGGCGCAGTGGCGGTTTTCAT
